>Addgene plasmid #68227 | pDGB1_alpha2R | depositor full sequence | sequence record 135594 | pDGB1_alpha2R sequence 3195 bps
TAACGATATCGTCTCAGTCAAGCGAGAGACCCCAGCTGGCACGACAGGTTTCCCGACTGGAAAGCGGGCA
GTGAGCGCAACGCAATTAATGTGAGTTAGCTCACTCATTAGGCACCCCAGGCTTTACACTATATGCTTCC
GGCTCGTATGTTGTGTGGAATTGTGAGCGGATAACAATTTCACACAGGAAACAGCTATGACCATGATTAC
GCCAAGCTTGCATGCCTGCAGGTCGACTCTAGAGGATCCCCGGGTACCGAGCTCGAATTCACTGGCCGTC
GTTTTACAACGTCGTGACTGGGAAAACCCTGGCGTTACCCAACTTAATCGCCTTGCAGCACATCCCCCTT
TCGCCAGCTGGCGTAATAGCGAAGAGGCCTGCGCCGATCGCCCTTCCCAACAGTTGCGCAGCCTGAATGG
CGAATGGCGCCTGATGCGGTATTTTCTCCTTACGCATCTGTGCGGTATTTCACACCGCATATGGTGCACT
CTCAGTACAATCTGCTCTGATGCCGCATAGTTAAGCCAGCCCCGACACCCGCCAACACCCGCTGACGCGC
CCTGACGGGCTTGTCTGCTCCCGGCATCCGCTTACAGACAAGCTGTGGGTCTCTCTCCGCTTGAGACGAT
ATCTGACAGGATATATTGGCGGGTAAACTAAGTCGCTGTATGTGTTTGTTTGAGATCTCATGTGAGCAAA
AGGCCAGCAAAAGGCCAGGAACCGTAAAAAGGCCGCGTTGCTGGCGTTTTTCCATAGGCTCCGCCCCCCT
GACGAGCATCACAAAAATCGACGCTCAAGTCAGAGGTGGCGAAACCCGACAGGACTATAAAGATACCAGG
CGTTTCCCCCTGGAAGCTCCCTCGTGCGCTCTCCTGTTCCGACCCTGCCGCTTACCGGATACCTGTCCGC
CTTTCTCCCTTCGGGAAGCGTGGCGCTTTCTCATAGCTCACGCTGTAGGTATCTCAGTTCGGTGTAGGTC
GTTCGCTCCAAGCTGGGCTGTGTGCACGAACCCCCCGTTCAGCCCGACCGCTGCGCCTTATCCGGTAACT
ATCGTCTTGAGTCCAACCCGGTAAGACACGACTTATCGCCACTGGCAGCAGCCACTGGTAACAGGATTAG
CAGAGCGAGGTATGTAGGCGGTGCTACAGAGTTCTTGAAGTGGTGGCCTAACTACGGCTACACTAGAAGA
ACAGTATTTGGTATCTGCGCTCTGCTGAAGCCAGTTACCTTCGGAAGAAGAGTTGGTAGCTCTTGATCCG
GCAAACAAACCACCGCTGGTAGCGGTGGTTTTTTTGTTTGCAAGCAGCAGATTACGCGCAGAAAAAAAGG
ATCTCAAGAAGATCCTTTGATCTTTTCTACGGGGTCTGACGCTCAGTGGAACGAAAACTCACGTTAAGGG
ATTTTGGTCATGAGATTATCAAAAAGGATCTTCACCTAGATCCTTTTAAATTAAAAATGAAGTTTTAAAT
CAATCTAAAGTATATATGTGTAACATTGGTCTAGTGATTAGAAAAACTCATCGAGCATCAAATGAAACTG
CAATTTATTCATATCAGGATTATCAATACCATATTTTTGAAAAAGCCGTTTCTGTAATGAAGGAGAAAAC
TCACCGAGGCAGTTCCATAGGATGGCAAGATCCTGGTATCGGTCTGCGATTCCGACTCGTCCAACATCAA
TACAACCTATTAATTTCCCCTCGTCAAAAATAAGGTTATCAAGTGAGAAATCACCATGAGTGACGACTGA
ATCCGGTGAGAATGGCAAAAGTTTATGCATTTCTTTCCAGACTTGTTCAACAGGCCAGCCATTACGCTCG
TCATCAAAATCACTCGCATCAACCAAACCGTTATTCATTCGTGATTGCGCCTGAGCGAGTCGAAATACGC
GATCGCTGTTAAAAGGACAATTACAAACAGGAATCGAATGCAACCGGCGCAGGAACACTGCCAGCGCATC
AACAATATTTTCACCTGAATCAGGATATTCTTCTAATACCTGGAATGCTGTTTTCCCTGGGATCGCAGTG
GTGAGTAACCATGCATCATCAGGAGTACGGATAAAATGCTTGATGGTCGGAAGAGGCATAAATTCCGTCA
GCCAGTTTAGTCTGACCATCTCATCTGTAACAACATTGGCAACGCTACCTTTGCCATGTTTCAGAAACAA
CTCTGGCGCATCGGGCTTCCCATACAATCGGTAGATTGTCGCACCTGATTGCCCGACATTATCGCGAGCC
CATTTATACCCATATAAATCAGCATCCATGTTGGAATTTAATCGCGGCCTTGAGCAAGACGTTTCCCGTT
GAATATGGCTCATAACACCCCTTGTATTACTGTTTATGTAAGCAGACAGTTTTATTGTTCATGATGATAT
ATTTTTATCTTGTGCAATGTAACATCAGAGATTTTGAGACACAACGTGGCTTTGTTGAATAAATCGAACT
TTTGCTGAGTTGAAGGATCAGATCACGCATCTTCCCGACAACGCAGACCGTTCCGTGGCAAAGCAAAAGT
TCAAAATCACCAACTGGTCCACCTACAACAAAGCTCTCATCAACCGTGGCTCCCTCACTTTCTGGCTGGA
TGATGGGGCGATTCAGGCGATCCCCATCCAACAGCCCGCCGTCGAGCGGGCTTTTTTATCCCCGGAAGCC
TGTGGATAGAGGGTAGTTATCCACGTGAAACCGCTAATGCCCCGCAAAGCCTTGATTCACGGGGCTTTCC
GGCCCGCTCCAAAAACTATCCACGTGAAATCGCTAATCAGGGTACGTGAAATCGCTAATCGGAGTACGTG
AAATCGCTAATAAGGTCACGTGAAATCGCTAATCAAAAAGGCACGTGAGAACGCTAATAGCCCTTTCAGA
TCAACAGCTTGCAAACACCCCTCGCTCCGGCAAGTAGTTACAGCAAGTAGTATGTTCAATTAGCTTTTCA
ATTATGAATATATATATCAATTATTGGTCGCCCTTGGCTTGTGGACAATGCGCTACGCGCACCGGCTCCG
CCCGTGGACAACCGCAAGCGGTTGCCCACCGTCGAGCGCCTTTGCCCACAACCCGGCGGCCGGCCGCAAC
AGATCGTTTTATAAATTTTTTTTTTTGAAAAAGAAAAAGCCCGAAAGGCGGCAACCTCTCGGGCTTCTGG
ATTTCCGATCCCCGGAATTAGATCTTGGCAGGATATATTGTGGTG
Features (pLannotate 1.2.2; 13 found; start..end, strand, type, name):
     33..74      +  CDS            lacI (fragment): lac repressor; lacI; The lac repressor binds to the lac operator to inhibit transcription in E. coli. This inhibition can be relieved by adding lactose or isopropyl-β-D-thiogalactopyranoside (IPTG).
     87..108     +  protein_bind   CAP binding site: CAP binding activates transcription in the presence of cAMP. E. coli catabolite activator protein
    123..153     +  promoter       lac promoter: promoter for the E. coli lac operon
    161..177     +  protein_bind   lac operator: The lac repressor binds to the lac operator to inhibit transcription in E. coli. This inhibition can be relieved by adding lactose or isopropyl-β-D-thiogalactopyranoside (IPTG). lac repressor encoded by lacI
    214..270     -  misc_feature   MCS: pUC18/19 multiple cloning site
    267..424     +  CDS            lacZα (fragment): LacZα fragment of β-galactosidase; lacZ fragment
    430..529     -  misc_feature   bom (fragment): basis of mobility region from pBR322
    634..658     +  misc_feature   RB T-DNA repeat: right border repeat from nopaline C58 T-DNA
    749..1337    -  rep_origin     ori: high-copy-number ColE1/pMB1/pBR322/pUC origin of replication
   1508..2323    -  CDS            KanR: aminoglycoside phosphotransferase; aph(3')-Ia; confers resistance to kanamycin in bacteria or G418 (Geneticin®) in eukaryotes
   2508..2609    +  CDS            TRA2_ECOLX (fragment): Protein predicted: Swiss-Prot protein existence level 4. Required for transposition of transposon Tn903. From Escherichia coli.
   2614..3049    +  rep_origin     pSa ori: origin of replication from bacterial plasmid pSa
   3176..3       +  misc_feature   LB T-DNA repeat (across the origin): left border repeat from nopaline C58 T-DNA (truncated)
