[The description below was written by a language model from this plasmid's Addgene catalogue record and pLannotate feature annotations shown in this document.]
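Description:
pDGB1_alpha2R is an empty level 1 "alpha" destination vector from the GoldenBraid 2.0 DNA assembly system for plant synthetic biology. It is a small (about 3.2 kb) binary plasmid, self-made and derived from the pGreenII backbone. It is maintained at high copy in E. coli through a ColE1/pUC-type origin and selected with kanamycin through an aph(3')-Ia (KanR) gene. A short Tn903 transposase remnant lies beside this marker. The backbone also carries the pSa origin, which in pGreen-type vectors supports replication in Agrobacterium, generally with replication functions supplied in trans by a helper plasmid. A fragment of the pBR322 bom region is also annotated.

Between the nopaline-type left and right T-DNA border repeats sits a lacZα cassette. It comprises a CAP binding site, lac promoter and operator, a pUC18/19 polylinker, and a partial lacZα coding region. The record lists BsaI as both the 5′ and 3′ cloning site, consistent with Type IIS (Golden Gate-style) assembly, in which the incoming parts replace the lacZα cassette and allow blue/white screening of recombinants. The BsaI sites themselves are not annotated in the feature table.

No plant promoter, gene of interest or plant selection marker is present, since these are meant to be supplied by the assembled parts. The vector is typically used to build a transcriptional unit from standard GoldenBraid parts within the T-DNA, either for Agrobacterium-mediated delivery into plants or for further assembly at higher levels. The record does not explain the "2R" designation, which presumably marks the position and reverse orientation of the cassette within the alpha series.
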