Addgene plasmid #68227: pDGB1_alpha2R
Purpose: GoldenBraid level 1 Alpha plant expression vector.
Depositing lab: Diego Orzaez. Depositing organization: Agencia Estatal Consejo Superior de Investigaciones Científicas, M.P. Publication: GoldenBraid 2.0: a comprehensive DNA assembly framework for plant synthetic biology. Sarrion-Perdigones A, Vazquez-Vilar M, Palaci J, Castelijns B, Forment J, Ziarsolo P, Blanca J, Granell A, Orzaez D. Plant Physiol. 2013 Jul;162(3):1618-31. 10.1104/pp.113.217661 PubMed 23669743.
Backbone
  Vector backbone: pDGB1_alpha2R
  Backbone manufacturer: self-made; derived from pGreenII generated at the JIC
  Vector type: Plant Expression, Synthetic Biology
Growth in bacteria
  Bacterial resistance: Kanamycin, 50 μg/mL
  Growth temperature: 37°C
  Growth strain: DH5alpha
  Copy number: High Copy
Gene/Insert
  Gene/Insert name: empty vector
  Cloning method: Restriction Enzyme; 5′ cloning site BsaI (unknown if destroyed); 3′ cloning site BsaI (unknown if destroyed)
  Sequencing primers: 5′ caacctctcgggcttctgga
Terms and licenses: Academic/Nonprofit Terms; Industry Terms: Not Available to Industry
How to cite: pDGB1_alpha2R was a gift from Diego Orzaez (Addgene plasmid # 68227 ; http://n2t.net/addgene:68227 ; RRID:Addgene_68227)
