>Addgene plasmid #68227 | pDGB1_alpha2R | addgene partial sequence | sequence record 128061 | ASK-FN2 5'-CGGCCTTTTTACGGTTCCTG-3'
ACACATACAGCGACTTAGTTTACCCGCCAATATATCCTGTCAGATATCGTCTCAAGCGGAGAGAGACCCA
CAGCTTGTCTGTAAGCGGATGCCGGGAGCAGACAAGCCCGTCAGGGCGCGTCAGCGGGTGTTGGCGGGTG
TCGGGGCTGGCTTAACTATGCGGCATCAGAGCAGATTGTACTGAGAGTGCACCATATGCGGTGTGAAATA
CCGCACAGATGCGTAAGGAGAAAATACCGCATCAGGCGCCATTCGCCATTCAGGCTGCGCAACTGTTGGG
AAGGGCGATCGGCGCAGGCCTCTTCGCTATTACGCCAGCTGGCGAAAGGGGGATGTGCTGCAAGGCGATT
AAGTTGGGTAACGCCAGGGTTTTCCCAGTCACGACGTTGTAAAACGACGGCCAGTGAATTCGAGCTCGGT
ACCCGGGGATCCTCTAGAGTCGACCTGCAGGCATGCAAGCTTGGCGTAATCATGGTCATAGCTGTTTCCT
GTGTGAAATTGTTATCCGCTCACAATTCCACACAACATACGAGCCGGAAGCATATAGTGTAAAGCCTGGG
GTGCCTAATGAGTGAGCTAACTCACATTAATTGCGTTGCGCTCACTGCCCGCTTTCCAGTCGGGAAACCT
GTCGTGCCAGCTGGGGTCTCTCGCTTGACTGAGACGATATCGTTACACCACAATATATCCTGCCAAGATC
TAATTCCGGGGATCGGAAATCCAGAAGCCCGAGAGGTTGCCGCCTTTCGGGCTTTTTCTTTTTCAAAAAA
AAAAATTTATAAAACGATCTGTTGCGGCCGGCCGCCGGGTTGTGGGCAAAGGCGCTCGACGGTGG
